>Addgene plasmid #26711 | pLKO.1-blast-cfRab25_2 | depositor full sequence | sequence record 12632 | Author sequence
AGAGATCTTCACCAAAGTG
