>Addgene plasmid #26711 | pLKO.1-blast-cfRab25_2 | addgene partial sequence | sequence record 32952 | 26711 with hU6-F
ACACAAAGATATTAGTACAAAATACGTGACGTAGAAAGTAATAATTTCTTGGGTAGTTTGCAGTTTTAAA
ATTATGTTTTAAAATGGACTATCATATGCTTACCGTAACTTGAAAGTATTTCGATTTCTTGGCTTTATAT
ATCTTGTGGAAAGGACGAAACACCGGAGAGATCTTCACCAAAGTGCTCGAGCACTTTGGTGAAGATCTCT
TTTTTGAATTCTCGACCTCGAGACAAATGGCAGTATTCATCCACAATTTTAAAAGAAAAGGGGGGATTGG
GGGGTACAGTGCAGGGGAAAGAATAGTAGACATAATAGCAACAGACATACAAACTAAAGAATTACAAAAA
CAAATTACAAAAATTCAAAATTTTCGGGTTTATTACAGGGACAGCAGAGATCCACTTTGGCCGCGGCTCG
AGGGGGTTGGGGTTGCGCCTTTTCCAAGGCAGCCCTGGGTTTGCGCAGGGACGCGGCTGCTCTGGGCGTG
GTTCCGGGAAACGCAGCGGCGCCGACCCTGGGTCTCGCACATTCTTCACGTCCGTTCGCAGCGTCACCCG
GATCTTCCCCGCTACCCTTGTGGGCCCCCCGGCGACGCTTCCTGCTCCGCCCCTAAGTCGGGAAGGTTCC
TTGCGGTTCGCGGCGTGCNGGACGTGACAAAC
