[The description below was written by a language model from this plasmid's Addgene catalogue record.]
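Description:
pLKO.1-blast-cfRab25_2 is a lentiviral RNAi vector for knocking down canine Rab25 in mammalian cells. It is built on pLKO.1-blast, a roughly 7 kb variant of the widely used pLKO.1 shRNA backbone in which the mammalian selection marker confers blasticidin resistance. In bacteria the plasmid is maintained at high copy under ampicillin selection, and a recombination-deficient strain is recorded for propagation, the usual choice for lentiviral plasmids because their repeated LTR sequences can be unstable. No feature table accompanies the record, so individual elements such as the shRNA promoter, LTRs, packaging signal and replication origin are not explicitly listed. pLKO.1-type vectors generally drive the hairpin from a human U6 RNA polymerase III promoter and are packaged into virus by co-transfection with separate helper plasmids, but those details come from general knowledge of the backbone family, not from this entry.

The insert is a short hairpin cassette targeting Rab25 from Canis familiaris, cloned between the AgeI and EcoRI sites of the backbone, both of which were destroyed during cloning. The "_2" in the name suggests it may be one of several hairpins against the same gene. The depositor notes that the 19-nucleotide target sequence matches both dog and panda Rab25. Once integrated, the transcribed hairpin is processed by the cellular RNAi machinery to silence Rab25, a small GTPase, and transduced cells can be enriched with blasticidin to give stable knockdown populations. The associated publication concerns the molecular network that generates the apical surface and lumen de novo in epithelial cells, which fits use of this construct for Rab25 loss-of-function experiments in dog-derived cells.
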