Addgene plasmid #26711: pLKO.1-blast-cfRab25_2
Depositing lab: Keith Mostov. Depositing organization: University of California, San Francisco (UCSF). Publication: A molecular network for de novo generation of the apical surface and lumen. Bryant DM, Datta A, Rodriguez-Fraticelli AE, Peranen J, Martin-Belmonte F, Mostov KE. Nat Cell Biol. 2010 Nov;12(11):1035-45. doi: 10.1038/ncb2106. Epub 2010 Oct 3. PubMed 20890297.
Backbone
  Vector backbone: pLKO.1-blast
  Backbone size w/o insert (bp): 7000
  Vector type: Mammalian Expression, Lentiviral, RNAi
  Selectable markers: Blasticidin
Growth in bacteria
  Bacterial resistance: Ampicillin, 100 μg/mL
  Growth temperature: 37°C
  Growth strain: Stbl3
  Copy number: High Copy
Gene/Insert
  Gene/Insert name: dog Rab25 RNAi
  gRNA/shRNA sequence: AGAGATCTTCACCAAAGTG
  Species: C. familiaris (dog RNAi)
  Mutation: RNAi to canine Rab25.
  Cloning method: Restriction Enzyme; 5′ cloning site AgeI (destroyed during cloning); 3′ cloning site EcoRI (destroyed during cloning)
  Sequencing primers: 5′ LKO.1 5'
Terms and licenses: Academic/Nonprofit Terms; Industry Terms: Not Available to Industry
Depositor comments: Matches dog and Panda Rab25. RNAi sequence is: 5'-AGAGATCTTCACCAAAGTG-3'
How to cite: pLKO.1-blast-cfRab25_2 was a gift from Keith Mostov (Addgene plasmid # 26711 ; http://n2t.net/addgene:26711 ; RRID:Addgene_26711)
